>Addgene plasmid #147516 | pCIneo-lambdaN-HA-HsTNRC6A-M2WA-CIM1-2mut-F1359A-siRNAres_S | depositor full sequence | sequence record 289963 | Full Sequence
TCAATATTGGCCATTAGCCATATTATTCATTGGTTATATAGCATAAATCAATATTGGCTATTGGCCATTG
CATACGTTGTATCTATATCATAATATGTACATTTATATTGGCTCATGTCCAATATGACCGCCATGTTGGC
ATTGATTATTGACTAGTTATTAATAGTAATCAATTACGGGGTCATTAGTTCATAGCCCATATATGGAGTT
CCGCGTTACATAACTTACGGTAAATGGCCCGCCTGGCTGACCGCCCAACGACCCCCGCCCATTGACGTCA
ATAATGACGTATGTTCCCATAGTAACGCCAATAGGGACTTTCCATTGACGTCAATGGGTGGAGTATTTAC
GGTAAACTGCCCACTTGGCAGTACATCAAGTGTATCATATGCCAAGTCCGCCCCCTATTGACGTCAATGA
CGGTAAATGGCCCGCCTGGCATTATGCCCAGTACATGACCTTACGGGACTTTCCTACTTGGCAGTACATC
TACGTATTAGTCATCGCTATTACCATGGTGATGCGGTTTTGGCAGTACACCAATGGGCGTGGATAGCGGT
TTGACTCACGGGGATTTCCAAGTCTCCACCCCATTGACGTCAATGGGAGTTTGTTTTGGCACCAAAATCA
ACGGGACTTTCCAAAATGTCGTAACAACTGCGATCGCCCGCCCCGTTGACGCAAATGGGCGGTAGGCGTG
TACGGTGGGAGGTCTATATAAGCAGAGCTCGTTTAGTGAACCGTCAGATCACTAGAAGCTTTATTGCGGT
AGTTTATCACAGTTAAATTGCTAACGCAGTCAGTGCTTCTGACACAACAGTCTCGAACTTAAGCTGCAGT
GACTCTCTTAAGGTAGCCTTGCAGAAGTTGGTCGTGAGGCACTGGGCAGGTAAGTATCAAGGTTACAAGA
CAGGTTTAAGGAGACCAATAGAAACTGGGCTTGTCGAGACAGAGAAGACTCTTGCGTTTCTGATAGGCAC
CTATTGGTCTTACTGACATCCACTTTGCCTTTCTCTCCACAGGTGTCCACTCCCAGTTCAATTACAGCTC
TTAAGGCTAGAGTACTTAATACGACTCACTATAGGCTAGCCACCATGGACGCACAAACACGACGACGTGA
GCGTCGCGCTGAGAAACAAGCTCAATGGAAAGCTGCAAACCCACCGCTCGAGATGGCTTACCCATACGAT
GTTCCAGATTACGCTATGGATGCTGATTCTGCCTCCAGTTCTGAATCAGAGAGAAACATCACTATCATGG
CTTCAGGGAACACAGGTGGTGAAAAAGATGGCCTTCGGAATAGCACTGGACTTGGTTCCCAAAACAAGTT
TGTAGTTGGTAGCAGCAGCAATAATGTGGGCCATGGAAGTAGTACTGGGCCATGGGGTTTTTCCCATGGA
GCCATAATAAGCACATGTCAGGTCTCTGTGGATGCTCCTGAAAGCAAATCTGAAAGTAGCAACAATAGAA
TGAATGCTTGGGGCACTGTAAGTTCTTCATCAAATGGAGGGTTAAATCCAAGCACTTTGAATTCAGCTAG
CAACCATGGTGCCTGGCCAGTATTAGAGAACAATGGACTTGCCCTAAAAGGGCCTGTAGGGAGTGGTAGT
TCTGGCATTAATATTCAGTGCAGTACTATAGGCCAGATGCCTAACAATCAGAGTATTAACTCTAAAGTGA
GTGGTGGTTCTACCCATGGTACCTGGGGAAGCCTTCAGGAAACTTGTGAATCTGAAGTAAGTGGTACACA
GAAGGTTTCATTCAGTGGTCAACCTCAAAATATTACCACTGAAATGACTGGACCAAATAACACTACTAAC
TTTATGACCTCTAGTTTACCAAACTCCGGTTCAGTGCAGAATAATGAGCTGCCTAGTAGTAACACAGGGG
CCTGGCGTGTGAGCACAATGAATCATCCTCAGATGCAGGCTCCATCAGGTATGAATGGCACTTCCCTTTC
TCACCTTAGCAATGGAGAGTCAAAAAGTGGAGGCTCTTATGGTACTACATGGGGTGCCTATGGTTCTAAT
TACTCTGGAGACAAATGTTCAGGCCCTAATGGCCAAGCTAATGGTGACACTGTGAATGCAACTCTAATGC
AGCCTGGCGTAAATGGTCCTATGGGCACTAACTTTCAAGTTAACACAAACAAAGGAGGTGGTGTGTGGGA
ATCTGGTGCAGCAAACTCCCAGAGTACATCATGGGGAAGTGGAAATGGCGCAAATTCTGGAGGAAGTCGA
AGAGGATGGGGAACCCCTGCACAAAACACTGGCACTAATTTACCCAGCGTTGAGTGGAACAAACTGCCTA
GCAATCAGCATTCCAATGATAGTGCAAATGGCAATGGTAAGACGTTTACAAATGGATGGAAATCTACTGA
GGAAGAGGATCAGGGTTCTGCCACATCTCAGACAAATGAGCAAAGCAGTGTGTGGGCCAAAACAGGAGGT
ACAGTGGAGAGCGATGGTAGTACAGAAAGCACTGGACGCCTTGAGGAAAAAGGAACTGGGGAAAGTCAGA
GTAGAGACAGAAGAAAAATTGATCAGCACACATTACTCCAAAGCATTGTAAACAGAACTGACTTAGATCC
ACGTGTCCTGTCCAACTCTGGTTGGGGACAGACTCCTATTAAGCAGAATACTGCCTGGGATACAGAAACA
TCACCTAGAGGGGAACGAAAGACTGACAATGGGACAGAGGCCTGGGGAAGCTCTGCAACACAGACTTTTA
ACTCAGGGGCATGTATAGATAAGACTAGCCCTAATGGTAATGATACCTCATCTGTATCAGGGTGGGGCGA
TCCCAAACCTGCTCTGAGGTGGGGAGATTCCAAAGGCTCAAACTGCCAGGGGGGGTGGGAAGATGATTCT
GCTGCTACAGGAATGGTCAAGAGCAATCAGTGGGGGAATTGCAAAGAGGAGAAGGCTGCATGGAATGACT
CGCAAAAGAATAAACAGGGATGGGGTGATGGACAAAAATCAAGCCAAGGGTGGTCTGTTTCTGCCAGTGA
TAACTGGGGAGAAACTTCAAGGAATAACCATTGGGGTGAGGCCAATAAGAAATCCAGCTCAGGAGGTAGT
GACAGTGACAGGTCCGTTTCCGGTTGGAACGAACTTGGTAAAACTAGTTCTTTCACTTGGGGAAACAACA
TAAATCCAAATAATTCATCAGGATGGGATGAATCTTCTAAACCTACTCCTTCCCAGGGATGGGGAGACCC
TCCAAAGTCTAATCAGTCTCTAGGTTGGGGAGATTCGTCAAAGCCAGTCAGCTCTCCAGACTGGAACAAG
CAACAAGACATTGTTGGATCTTGGGGAATCCCACCAGCTACAGGCAAACCTCCTGGTACAGGCTGGCTGG
GGGGACCTATACCAGCCCCAGCAAAAGAAGAAGAACCCACAGGCTGGGAGGAACCATCCCCAGAATCTAT
ACGTCGCAAAATGGAGATTGATGATGGAACTTCAGCTTGGGGAGATCCAAGCAAATACAACTACAAAAAT
GTGAACATGTGGAACAAAAACGTCCCAAATGGCAACAGCCGTTCAGACCAGCAAGCACAGGTACATCAGC
TGCTAACGCCTGCAAGTGCCATCTCAAACAAAGAGGCAAGCAGTGGCTCTGGCTGGGGTGAGCCCTGGGG
GGAGCCTTCTACTCCAGCCACAACTGTGGATAATGGTACTTCAGCATGGGGTAAGCCCATAGACAGTGGT
CCCAGCTGGGGGGAACCCATTGCTGCGGCATCCAGCACATCCACGTGGGGCTCCAGCTCTGTTGGTCCAC
AAGCATTAAGCAAATCTGGGCCAAAATCTATGCAAGATGGCTGGTGTGGTGATGATATGCCATTGCCTGG
AAATCGCCCCACTGGCTGGGAAGAGGAAGAGGATGTGGAGATTGGAATGTGGAATAGTAATTCATCTCAA
GAGCTTAACTCATCTTTAAATTGGCCACCATATACAAAGAAAATGTCATCGAAGGGTCTGAGTGGCAAAA
AAAGGAGAAGGGAAAGGGGAATGATGAAAGGTGGAAACAAACAAGAAGAAGCGTGGATAAATCCATTTGT
TAAACAGTTTTCAAACATCAGTTTTTCGAGAGACTCACCAGAGGAAAATGTACAAAGCAATAAGATGGAC
CTTTCTGGAGGAATGTTACAAGACAAACGAATGGAGATAGATAAACATAGCCTAAATATTGGTGATTACA
ATCGAACGGTCGGGAAAGGCCCTGGTTCTCGGCCTCAGATTTCCAAAGAGTCTTCCATGGAGCGCAATCC
TTATTTTGATAAGGATGGCATTGTAGCAGATGAATCCCAAAACATGCAGTTTATGTCCAGTCAAAGCATG
AAGCTTCCCCCTTCAAATAGTGCACTACCTAACCAGGCCCTTGGCTCCATAGCAGGGCTGGGTATGCAAA
ACTTGAATTCTGTTAGACAGAATGGCAATCCCAGTATGTTTGGTGTTGGAAACACAGCAGCACAACCCCG
GGGCATGCAGCAGCCTCCAGCACAACCTCTTAGTTCATCTCAACCCAACCTGCGGGCCCAGGTGCCTCCT
CCATTACTCTCCCCTCAGGTTCCAGTTTCATTGCTGAAGTATGCACCAAACAACGGTGGCCTGAATCCAC
TCTTTGGCCCTCAACAGGTAGCCATGCTGAACCAGCTATCCCAGCTAAACCAGCTTTCTCAGATCTCCCA
GTTACAGCGATTGTTAGCGCAGCAGCAAAGGGCGCAGAGTCAGAGAAGCGTGCCTTCTGGGAACCGGCCG
CAGCAAGACCAGCAGGGTCGACCTCTTAGTGTGCAGCAGCAAATGATGCAACAATCTCGTCAACTTGATC
CAAACCTGTTGGTGAAGCAGCAGACTCCACCATCTCAGCAGCAGCCACTCCATCAGCCAGCCATGAAGTC
TTTCCTTGACAATGTCATGCCCCACACTACACCTGAGCTGCAAAAAGGGCCATCACCAATAAATGCTTTC
AGCAACTTCCCTATAGGCTTGAACTCAAACTTGAATGTAAATATGGATATGAACAGTATTAAAGAGCCAG
CTGCTGCTGCTAGGGCTGCTACGACAGTGGACAGCATTTCTGTGAACACATCTTTGGATCAAAACTCCAG
CAAACATGGTGCTATTTCAAGTGGTTTCAGGCTGGAAGAGTCTCCATTTGTTCCCTATGACTTTATGAAC
AGCAGTACTTCACCAGCCAGTCCTCCAGGTTCAATAGGAGATGGCTGGCCACGTGCCAAATCGCCTAACG
GCTCTAGCAGTGTTAATTGGCCACCAGAAGCTCGTCCTGGTGAGCCATGGAAAGGTTATCCAAACATTGA
CCCTGAAACTGACCCTTACGTCACTCCTGGCAGTGTCATAAACAATCTTTCAATTAATACTGTGCGGGAA
GTTGACCACCTCAGGGACAGGAACAGTGGGTCATCCTCATCCTTGAACACCACGCTGCCTTCAACTAGTG
CCGCGTCATCCATTCGTGCCTCCAACTACAACGTTCCCCTCAGCAGTACAGCACAAAGCACTTCAGCCAG
AAATAGTGATTCCAAATTGACAGCGTCTCCTGGTTCAGTTACAAACACCTCTCTGGCTCATGAGCTGGCG
AAGGTCCCTTTGCCACCTAAAAACATCACTGCTCCGTCCCGCCCACCTCCGGGACTGACTGGTCAGAAGC
CACCCTTGTCTACGGCGGATAATTCTCCCCTTCGTATAGGTGGAGGAGCGGGAAATTCTGACGCCAGATA
TACCCCAGGTTCCAGCGCGGGTGAGAGCAGCTCAGGGAGAATAACAAATTGGCTTGTTCTAAAAAACCTT
ACACCTCAGATCGATGGCTCAACTCTGCGCACTCTGTGCATGCAGCACGGCCCGCTGATCACATTCCACC
TGAACCTCCCTCACGGAAATGCTCTGGTCCGCTACAGTTCAAAAGAAGAGGTAGTGGAGGCACAAAAGTC
TCTGCACATGTGTGTACTGGGGAACACTACTATTCTTGCTGAGTTTGCCAGTGAAGAGGAGATCAGTCGT
TTCTTTGCACAAAGCCAGTCTCTGACCCCTTCTCCCGGCTGGCAGTCTCTCGGGTCCAGCCAGAGCCGGC
TGGGCTCCCTCGACTGTTCCCACTCATTCTCCAGCCGGACCGATCTCAATCACTGGAATGGTGCTGGGCT
GTCGGGAACTAACTGTGGAGACCTTCACGGCACTTCAGCTGCTGCTACCCCGCATTATTCCACAAGCGCT
GCTGCTCCCCCAAGCAGCAGCGACCCCCGAGGAATTAGCAGCCCATCTCCCATTAACGCTTTTCTTTCTG
TTGACCACCTGGGTGGGGGTGGAGAGTCCATGTAAGCGGCCGCTTCCCTTTAGTGAGGGTTAATGCTTCG
AGCAGACATGATAAGATACATTGATGAGTTTGGACAAACCACAACTAGAATGCAGTGAAAAAAATGCTTT
ATTTGTGAAATTTGTGATGCTATTGCTTTATTTGTAACCATTATAAGCTGCAATAAACAAGTAACAACAA
TTGCATTCATTTTATGTTTCAGGTTCAGGGGGAGATGTGGGAGGTTTTTTAAAGCAAGTAAAACCTCTAC
AAATGTGGTAAAATCCGATAAGGATCGATCCGGGCTGGCGTAATAGCGAAGAGGCCCGCACCGATCGCCC
TTCCCAACAGTTGCGCAGCCTGAATGGCGAATGG
[124 nt withheld, positions 6685-6808]
C
[91 nt withheld, positions 6810-6900]
A
[49 nt withheld, positions 6902-6950]
CCTTTGACGTTGGAGTCCACGTTCTTT
[37 nt withheld, positions 6978-7014]
ACCCTATCTCGGTCTATTCTTTTGATTTATAAGGGATTTTGCCGATTTCGGCCTATTGGTTAAAAAATGA
GCTGATTTAACAAAAATTTAACGCGAATTTTAACAAAATATTAACGCTTACAATTTCCTGATGCGGTATT
TTCTCCTTACGCATCTGTGCGGTATTTCACACCGCATACGCGGATCTGCGCAGCACCATGGCCTGAAATA
ACCTCTGAAAGAGGAACTTGGTTAGGTACCTTCTGAGGCGGAAAGAACCAGCTGTGGAATGTGTGTCAGT
TAGGGTGTGGAAAGTCCCCAGGCTCCCCAGCAGGCAGAAGTATGCAAAGCATGCATCTCAATTAGTCAGC
AACCAGGTGTGGAAAGTCCCCAGGCTCCCCAGCAGGCAGAAGTATGCAAAGCATGCATCTCAATTAGTCA
GCAACCATAGTCCCGCCCCTAACTCCGCCCATCCCGCCCCTAACTCCGCCCAGTTCCGCCCATTCTCCGC
CCCATGGCTGACTAATTTTTTTTATTTATGCAGAGGCCGAGGCCGCCTCGGCCTCTGAGCTATTCCAGAA
GTAGTGAGGAGGCTTTTTTGGAGGCCTAGGCTTTTGCAAAAAGCTTGATTCTTCTGACACAACAGTCTCG
AACTTAAGGCTAGAGCCACCATGATTGAACAAGATGGATTGCACGCAGGTTCTCCGGCCGCTTGGGTGGA
GAGGCTATTCGGCTATGACTGGGCACAACAGACAATCGGCTGCTCTGATGCCGCCGTGTTCCGGCTGTCA
GCGCAGGGGCGCCCGGTTCTTTTTGTCAAGACCGACCTGTCCGGTGCCCTGAATGAACTGCAGGACGAGG
CAGCGCGGCTATCGTGGCTGGCCACGACGGGCGTTCCTTGCGCAGCTGTGCTCGACGTTGTCACTGAAGC
GGGAAGGGACTGGCTGCTATTGGGCGAAGTGCCGGGGCAGGATCTCCTGTCATCTCACCTTGCTCCTGCC
GAGAAAGTATCCATCATGGCTGATGCAATGCGGCGGCTGCATACGCTTGATCCGGCTACCTGCCCATTCG
ACCACCAAGCGAAACATCGCATCGAGCGAGCACGTACTCGGATGGAAGCCGGTCTTGTCGATCAGGATGA
TCTGGACGAAGAGCATCAGGGGCTCGCGCCAGCCGAACTGTTCGCCAGGCTCAAGGCGCGCATGCCCGAC
GGCGAGGATCTCGTCGTGACCCATGGCGATGCCTGCTTGCCGAATATCATGGTGGAAAATGGCCGCTTTT
CTGGATTCATCGACTGTGGCCGGCTGGGTGTGGCGGACCGCTATCAGGACATAGCGTTGGCTACCCGTGA
TATTGCTGAAGAGCTTGGCGGCGAATGGGCTGACCGCTTCCTCGTGCTTTACGGTATCGCCGCTCCCGAT
TCGCAGCGCATCGCCTTCTATCGCCTTCTTGACGAGTTCTTCTGAGCGGGACTCTGGGGTTCGAAATGAC
CGACCAAGCGACGCCCAACCTGCCATCACGATGGCCGCAATAAAATATCTTTATTTTCATTACATCTGTG
TGTTGGTTTTTTGTGTGAATCGATAGCGATAAGGATCCGCGTATGGTGCACTCTCAGTACAATCTGCTCT
GATGCCGCATAGTTAAGCCAGCCCCGACACCCGCCAACACCCGCTGACGCGCCCTGACGGGCTTGTCTGC
TCCCGGCATCCGCTTACAGACAAGCTGTGACCGTCTCCGGGAGCTGCATGTGTCAGAGGTTTTCACCGTC
ATCACCGAAACGCGCGAGACGAAAGGGCCTCGTGATACGCCTATTTTTATAGGTTAATGTCATGATAATA
ATGGTTTCTTAGACGTCAGGTGGCACTTTTCGGGGAAATGTGCGCGGAACCCCTATTTGTTTATTTTTCT
AAATACATTCAAATATGTATCCGCTCATGAGACAATAACCCTGATAAATGCTTCAATAATATTGAAAAAG
GAAGAGTATGAGTATTCAACATTTCCGTGTCGCCCTTATTCCCTTTTTTGCGGCATTTTGCCTTCCTGTT
TTTGCTCACCCAGAAACGCTGGTGAAAGTAAAAGATGCTGAAGATCAGTTGGGTGCACGAGTGGGTTACA
TCGAACTGGATCTCAACAGCGGTAAGATCCTTGAGAGTTTTCGCCCCGAAGAACGTTTTCCAATGATGAG
CACTTTTAAAGTTCTGCTATGTGGCGCGGTATTATCCCGTATTGACGCCGGGCAAGAGCAACTCGGTCGC
CGCATACACTATTCTCAGAATGACTTGGTTGAGTACTCACCAGTCACAGAAAAGCATCTTACGGATGGCA
TGACAGTAAGAGAATTATGCAGTGCTGCCATAACCATGAGTGATAACACTGCGGCCAACTTACTTCTGAC
AACGATCGGAGGACCGAAGGAGCTAACCGCTTTTTTGCACAACATGGGGGATCATGTAACTCGCCTTGAT
CGTTGGGAACCGGAGCTGAATGAAGCCATACCAAACGACGAGCGTGACACCACGATGCCTGTAGCAATGG
CAACAACGTTGCGCAAACTATTAACTGGCGAACTACTTACTCTAGCTTCCCGGCAACAATTAATAGACTG
GATGGAGGCGGATAAAGTTGCAGGACCACTTCTGCGCTCGGCCCTTCCGGCTGGCTGGTTTATTGCTGAT
AAATCTGGAGCCGGTGAGCGTGGGTCTCGCGGTATCATTGCAGCACTGGGGCCAGATGGTAAGCCCTCCC
GTATCGTAGTTATCTACACGACGGGGAGTCAGGCAACTATGGATGAACGAAATAGACAGATCGCTGAGAT
AGGTGCCTCACTGATTAAGCATTGGTAACTGTCAGACCAAGTTTACTCATATATACTTTAGATTGATTTA
AAACTTCATTTTTAATTTAAAAGGATCTAGGTGAAGATCCTTTTTGATAATCTCATGACCAAAATCCCTT
AACGTGAGTTTTCGTTCCACTGAGCGTCAGACCCCGTAGAAAAGATCAAAGGATCTTCTTGAGATCCTTT
TTTTCTGCGCGTAATCTGCTGCTTGCAAACAAAAAAACCACCGCTACCAGCGGTGGTTTGTTTGCCGGAT
CAAGAGCTACCAACTCTTTTTCCGAAGGTAACTGGCTTCAGCAGAGCGCAGATACCAAATACTGTTCTTC
TAGTGTAGCCGTAGTTAGGCCACCACTTCAAGAACTCTGTAGCACCGCCTACATACCTCGCTCTGCTAAT
CCTGTTACCAGTGGCTGCTGCCAGTGGCGATAAGTCGTGTCTTACCGGGTTGGACTCAAGACGATAGTTA
CCGGATAAGGCGCAGCGGTCGGGCTGAACGGGGGGTTCGTGCACACAGCCCAGCTTGGAGCGAACGACCT
ACACCGAACTGAGATACCTACAGCGTGAGCTATGAGAAAGCGCCACGCTTCCCGAAGGGAGAAAGGCGGA
CAGGTATCCGGTAAGCGGCAGGGTCGGAACAGGAGAGCGCACGAGGGAGCTTCCAGGGGGAAACGCCTGG
TATCTTTATAGTCCTGTCGGGTTTCGCCACCTCTGACTTGAGCGTCGATTTTTGTGATGCTCGTCAGGGG
GGCGGAGCCTATGGAAAAACGCCAGCAACGCGGCCTTTTTACGGTTCCTGGCCTTTTGCTGGCCTTTTGC
TCACATGGCTCGACAGATCT
Features (pLannotate 1.2.2; 19 found; start..end, strand, type, name):
    140..517     +  enhancer       CMV enhancer: human cytomegalovirus immediate early enhancer
    518..729     +  promoter       CMV promoter: human cytomegalovirus (CMV) immediate early promoter
    890..1022    +  intron         chimeric intron: chimera between introns from human β-globin and immunoglobulin heavy chain genes
   1067..1085    +  promoter       T7 promoter: promoter for bacteriophage T7 RNA polymerase
   1128..6332    +  CDS            TNRC6A (fragment): TNR6A_HUMAN - Also known as CAGH26, KIAA1460, TNRC6. Experimental evidence at protein level: Swiss-Prot protein existence level 1. Plays a role in RNA-mediated gene silencing by both micro- RNAs (miRNAs) and short interfering RNAs (siRNAs). Required for miRNA- dependent repression of translation and for siRNA-dependent endonucleolytic cleavage of complementary mRNAs by argonaute family proteins. As a scaffolding protein, associates with argonaute proteins bound to partially complementary mRNAs, and can simultaneously recruit CCR4-NOT and PAN deadenylase complexes. From Homo sapiens (Human).
   6347..6364    -  promoter       T3 promoter (fragment): promoter for bacteriophage T3 RNA polymerase
   6373..6502    -  polyA_signal   SV40 poly(A) signal: SV40 polyadenylation signal
   6522..6590    -  CDS            large T antigen (fragment): large T antigen from SV40 (simian virus 40)
   6614..6681    +  CDS            lacZα (fragment): LacZα fragment of β-galactosidase; lacZ fragment
   6685..7113    +  rep_origin     f1 ori (sequence partly withheld): f1 bacteriophage origin of replication; arrow indicates direction of (+) strand synthesis
   7141..7192    -  misc_feature   bom (fragment): basis of mobility region from pBR322
   7257..7614    +  promoter       SV40 promoter: SV40 enhancer and early promoter
   7665..8456    +  CDS            neo: KKA2_KLEPN - Also known as kan, nptII. Experimental evidence at protein level: Swiss-Prot protein existence level 1. Resistance to kanamycin, neomycin, paromomycin, ribostamycin, butirosin and gentamicin B. From Klebsiella pneumoniae.
   8523..8571    +  polyA_signal   poly(A) signal: synthetic polyadenylation signal
   8591..8645    -  misc_feature   bom (fragment): basis of mobility region from pBR322
   8747..8782    -  CDS            rop (fragment): Rop protein, which maintains plasmids at low copy number; rop
   8877..8981    +  promoter       AmpR promoter: bla
   8982..9842    +  CDS            AmpR: β-lactamase; bla; confers resistance to ampicillin, carbenicillin, and related antibiotics
  10013..10601   +  rep_origin     ori: high-copy-number ColE1/pMB1/pBR322/pUC origin of replication
