[The description below was written by a language model from this plasmid's Addgene catalogue record and pLannotate feature annotations shown in this document.]
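Description:
pCIneo-lambdaN-HA-HsTNRC6A-M2WA-CIM1-2mut-F1359A-siRNAres_S is a 10.7 kb expression plasmid encoding a mutant form of human TNRC6A (GW182), a scaffold protein of the miRNA silencing pathway that binds Argonaute proteins and recruits the CCR4-NOT and PAN deadenylase complexes. The catalogue lists the backbone as unknown and the vector type and purpose as insect expression. However, the name and the annotated features point to a pCIneo-type mammalian expression layout. The CMV immediate-early enhancer and promoter, followed by a chimeric β-globin/immunoglobulin intron that promotes efficient mRNA processing, drive the TNRC6A coding region, which ends at an SV40 polyadenylation signal. A T7 promoter upstream of the insert and a T3 promoter fragment downstream flank the cloning region. An SV40 early promoter drives a neo cassette with a synthetic poly(A) signal, allowing G418 selection in eukaryotic cells. In bacteria the plasmid is maintained at high copy through a ColE1/pUC-type origin with ampicillin resistance, and an f1 origin is also present.

The name indicates an N-terminal lambdaN peptide and HA tag, though neither is annotated separately in the feature table. LambdaN binds BoxB RNA hairpins, so the fusion can be tethered artificially to a BoxB-bearing reporter mRNA, while HA allows detection. The insert name lists M2WA, CIM1-2mut and F1359A alterations plus an siRNA-resistant coding sequence, but the record does not define what each change does. siRNA resistance would normally permit expression while the endogenous gene is knocked down. The associated study concerns GW182 interactions with PABP and deadenylases in translational repression and degradation of miRNA targets. The depositor notes one non-silent change, K1578E, relative to isoform 2, and cautions that the supplied sequence may be theoretical.
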