Addgene plasmid #147516: pCIneo-lambdaN-HA-HsTNRC6A-M2WA-CIM1-2mut-F1359A-siRNAres_S
Purpose: Insect Expression of HsTNRC6A-M2WA-CIM1-2mut-F1359A-siRNAres
Depositing lab: Elisa Izaurralde. Depositing organization: Max Planck Institute for Developmental Biology. Publication: The interactions of GW182 proteins with PABP and deadenylases are required for both translational repression and degradation of miRNA targets. Huntzinger E, Kuzuoglu-Ozturk D, Braun JE, Eulalio A, Wohlbold L, Izaurralde E. Nucleic Acids Res. 2013 Jan;41(2):978-94. doi: 10.1093/nar/gks1078. Epub 2012 Nov 21. PubMed 23172285.
Backbone
  Vector backbone: Unknown
  Vector type: Insect Expression
Growth in bacteria
  Bacterial resistance: Ampicillin, 100 μg/mL
  Growth temperature: 37°C
  Growth strain: DH5alpha
  Copy number: High Copy
Gene/Insert
  Gene/Insert name: HsTNRC6A-M2WA-CIM1-2mut-F1359A-siRNAres
  Species: H. sapiens (human)
  Mutation: one non silent mutation K1578E compared to the sequence of isoform2 given by Uniprot: Q8NDV7-2.
  Entrez Gene: TNRC6A (a.k.a. CAGH26, FAME6, GW1, GW182, TNRC6)
  Cloning method: Unknown
Terms and licenses: Academic/Nonprofit Terms; Industry Terms: Not Available to Industry
Depositor comments: Plasmids from this collection were made available to the research community and donated after the lab closed. Please note that the sequence provided by the depositing laboratory may be theoretical/predicted or based on Sanger sequencing results. There may be discrepancies between sequencing results obtained by Addgene and the depositor sequence. If an Addgene verified sequence is not available, please contact before placing your order to request that our lab fully sequence the plasmid.
How to cite: pCIneo-lambdaN-HA-HsTNRC6A-M2WA-CIM1-2mut-F1359A-siRNAres_S was a gift from Elisa Izaurralde (Addgene plasmid # 147516 ; http://n2t.net/addgene:147516 ; RRID:Addgene_147516)
